>Addgene plasmid #100935 | LLP109 pEF1a-gRNA-GFP | addgene full sequence | sequence record 205524 | Addgene NGS Result
GACGGATCGGGAGATCTCCCGATCCCCTATGGTGCACTCTCAGTACAATCTGCTCTGATGCCGCATAGTT
AAGCCAGTATCTGCTCCCTGCTTGTGTGTTGGAGGTCGCTGAGTAGTGCGCGAGCAAAATTTAAGCTACA
ACAAGGCAAGGCTTGACCGACAATTGCATGAAGAATCTGCTTAGGGTTAGGCGTTTTGCGTGCAAAGATG
GATAAAGTTTTAAACAGAGAGGAATCTTTGCAGCTAATGGACCTTCTAGGTCTTGAAAGGAGTGGGAATT
GGCTCCGGTGCCCGTCAGTGGGCAGAGCGCACATCGCCCACAGTCCCCGAGAAGTTGGGGGGAGGGGTCG
GCAATTGAACCGGTGCCTAGAGAAGGTGGCGCGGGGTAAACTGGGAAAGTGATGTCGTGTACTGGCTCCG
CCTTTTTCCCGAGGGTGGGGGAGAACCGTATATAAGTGCAGTAGTCGCCGTGAACGTTCTTTTTCGCAAC
GGGTTTGCCGCCAGAACACAGGTAAGTGCCGTGTGTGGTTCCCGCGGGCCTGGCCTCTTTACGGGTTATG
GCCCTTGCGTGCCTTGAATTACTTCCACCTGGCTGCAGTACGTGATTCTTGATCCCGAGCTTCGGGTTGG
AAGTGGGTGGGAGAGTTCGAGGCCTTGCGCTCAAGGAGCCCCTTCGCCTCGTGCTTGAGTTGAGGCCTGG
CCTGGGCGCTGGGGCCGCCGCGTGCGAATCTGGTGGCACCTTCGCGCCTGTCTCGCTGCTTTCGATAAGT
CTCTAGCCATTTAAAATTTTTGATGACCTGCTGCGACGCTTTTTTTCTGGCAAGATAGTCTTGTAAATGC
GGGCCAAGATCTGCACACTGGTATTTCGGTTTTTGGGGCCGCGGGCGGCGACGGGGCCCGTGCGTCCCAG
CGCACATGTTCGGCGAGGCGGGGCCTGCGAGCGCGGCCACCGAGAATCGGACGGGGGTAGTCTCAAGCTG
GCCGGCCTGCTCTGGTGCCTGGCCTCGCGCCGCCGTGTATCGCCCCGCCCTGGGCGGCAAGGCTGGCCCG
GTCGGCACCAGTTGCGTGAGCGGAAAGATGGCCGCTTCCCGGCCCTGCTGCAGGGAGCTCAAAATGGAGG
ACGCGGCGCTCGGGAGAGCGGGCGGGTGAGTCACCCACACAAAGGAAAAGGGCCTTTCCGTCCTCAGCCG
TCGCTTCATGTGACTCCACGGAGTACCGGGCGCCGTCCAGGCACCTCGATTAGTTCTCGAGCTTTTGGAG
TACGTCGTCTTTAGGTTGGGGGGAGGGGTTTTATGCGATGGAGTTTCCCCACACTGAGTGGGTGGAGACT
GAAGTTAGGCCAGCTTGGCACTTGATGTAATTCTCCTTGGAATTTGCCCTTTTTGAGTTTGGATCTTGGT
TCATTCTCAAGCCTCAGACAGTGGTTCAAAGTTTTTTTCTTCCATTTCAGGTGTCGTGACGTACGGCCAC
CATGGTGAGCAAGGGCGAGGAGCTGTTCACCGGGGTGGTGCCCATCCTGGTCGAGCTGGACGGCGACGTA
AACGGCCACAAGTTCAGCGTGTCCGGCGAGGGCGAGGGCGATGCCACCTACGGCAAGCTGACCCTGAAGT
TCATCTGCACCACCGGCAAGCTGCCCGTGCCCTGGCCCACCCTCGTGACCACCCTGACCTACGGCGTGCA
GTGCTTCAGCCGCTACCCCGACCACATGAAGCAGCACGACTTCTTCAAGTCCGCCATGCCCGAAGGCTAC
GTCCAGGAGCGCACCATCTTCTTCAAGGACGACGGCAACTACAAGACCCGCGCCGAGGTGAAGTTCGAGG
GCGACACCCTGGTGAACCGCATCGAGCTGAAGGGCATCGACTTCAAGGAGGACGGCAACATCCTGGGGCA
CAAGCTGGAGTACAACTACAACAGCCACAACGTCTATATCATGGCCGACAAGCAGAAGAACGGCATCAAG
GTGAACTTCAAGATCCGCCACAACATCGAGGACGGCAGCGTGCAGCTCGCCGACCACTACCAGCAGAACA
CCCCCATCGGCGACGGCCCCGTGCTGCTGCCCGACAACCACTACCTGAGCACCCAGTCCGCCCTGAGCAA
AGACCCCAACGAGAAGCGCGATCACATGGTCCTGCTGGAGTTCGTGACCGCCGCCGGGATCACTCTCGGC
ATGGACGAGCTGTACAAGGGCAGTGGAGAGGGCAGAGGAAGTCTGCTAACATGCGGTGACGTCGAGGAGA
ATCCTGGCCCAACCGAGTACAAGCCCACGGTGCGCCTCGCCACCCGCGACGACGTCCCCCGGGCCGTACG
CACCCTCGCCGCCGCGTTCGCCGACTACCCCGCCACGCGCCACACCGTCGACCCGGACCGCCACATCGAG
CGGGTCACCGAGCTGCAAGAACTCTTCCTCACGCGCGTCGGGCTCGACATCGGCAAGGTGTGGGTCGCGG
ACGACGGCGCCGCGGTGGCGGTCTGGACCACGCCGGAGAGCGTCGAAGCGGGGGCGGTGTTCGCCGAGAT
CGGCCCGCGCATGGCCGAGTTGAGCGGTTCCCGGCTGGCCGCGCAGCAACAGATGGAAGGCCTCCTGGCG
CCGCACCGGCCCAAGGAGCCCGCGTGGTTCCTGGCCACCGTCGGCGTGTCGCCCGACCACCAGGGCAAGG
GTCTGGGCAGCGCCGTCGTGCTCCCCGGAGTGGAGGCGGCCGAGCGCGCCGGGGTGCCCGCCTTCCTGGA
GACCTCCGCGCCCCGCAACCTCCCCTTCTACGAGCGGCTCGGCTTCACCGTCACCGCCGACGTCGAGGTG
CCCGAAGGACCGCGCACCTGGTGCATGACCCGCAAGCCCGGTGCCTGATGGAATTAATTCGCTGTCTGCG
AGGGCCAGCTGTTGGGGTGAGTACTCCCTCTCAAAAGCGGGCATGACTTCTGCGCTAAGATTGTCAGTTT
CCAAAAACGAGGAGGATTTGATATTCACCTGGCCCGCGGTGATGCCTTTGAGGGTGGCCGCGTCCATCTG
GTCAGAAAAGACAATCTTTTTGTTGTCAAGCTTGAGGTGTGGCAGGCTTGAGATCTGGCCATACACTTGA
GTGACAATGACATCCACTTTGCCTTTCTCTCCACAGGTGTCCACTCCCAGGTCCAACTGCAGGTCGATTT
AAATGGGAATTCCACAGCGGCCGCATGTCTAGATAACTGATCATAATCAGCCATACCACATTTGTAGAGG
TTTTACTTGCTTTAAAAAACCTCCCACACCTCCCCCTGAACCTGAAACATAAAATGAATGCAATTGTTGT
TGTTAACTTGTTTATTGCAGCTTATAATGGTTACAAATAAAGCAATAGCATCACAAATTTCACAAATAAA
GCATTTTTTTCACTGCATTCTAGTTGTGGTTTGTCCAAACTCATCAATGTATCTTAATGCGTCGAGTGCA
TTCTAGTTGTGGTTTGTCCAAACTCATCAATGTATCTTATCATGTCTGTATTGTACAAAAAAGCAGGCTT
TAAAGGAACCAATTCAGTCGACTGGATCCGGTACCAAGGTCGGGCAGGAAGAGGGCCTATTTCCCATGAT
TCCTTCATATTTGCATATACGATACAAGGCTGTTAGAGAGATAATTAGAATTAATTTGACTGTAAACACA
AAGATATTAGTACAAAATACGTGACGTAGAAAGTAATAATTTCTTGGGTAGTTTGCAGTTTTAAAATTAT
GTTTTAAAATGGACTATCATATGCTTACCGTAACTTGAAAGTATTTCGATTTCTTGGCTTTATATATCTT
AAGTTAAAATAAGGCTAGTCCGTTATCAACTTGAAAAAGTGGCACCGAGTCGGTGCTTTTTTTACCGTCG
ACCTCTAGCTAGAGCTTGGCGTAATCATGGTCATAGCTGTTTCCTGTGTGAAATTGTTATCCGCTCACAA
TTCCACACAACATACGAGCCGGAAGCATAAAGTGTAAAGCCTGGGGTGCCTAATGAGTGAGCTAACTCAC
ATTAATTGCGTTGCGCTCACTGCCCGCTTTCCAGTCGGGAAACCTGTCGTGCCAGCTGCATTAATGAATC
GGCCAACGCGCGGGGAGAGGCGGTTTGCGTATTGGGCGCTCTTCCGCTTCCTCGCTCACTGACTCGCTGC
GCTCGGTCGTTCGGCTGCGGCGAGCGGTATCAGCTCACTCAAAGGCGGTAATACGGTTATCCACAGAATC
AGGGGATAACGCAGGAAAGAACATGTGAGCAAAAGGCCAGCAAAAGGCCAGGAACCGTAAAAAGGCCGCG
TTGCTGGCGTTTTTCCATAGGCTCCGCCCCCCTGACGAGCATCACAAAAATCGACGCTCAAGTCAGAGGT
GGCGAAACCCGACAGGACTATAAAGATACCAGGCGTTTCCCCCTGGAAGCTCCCTCGTGCGCTCTCCTGT
TCCGACCCTGCCGCTTACCGGATACCTGTCCGCCTTTCTCCCTTCGGGAAGCGTGGCGCTTTCTCATAGC
TCACGCTGTAGGTATCTCAGTTCGGTGTAGGTCGTTCGCTCCAAGCTGGGCTGTGTGCACGAACCCCCCG
TTCAGCCCGACCGCTGCGCCTTATCCGGTAACTATCGTCTTGAGTCCAACCCGGTAAGACACGACTTATC
GCCACTGGCAGCAGCCACTGGTAACAGGATTAGCAGAGCGAGGTATGTAGGCGGTGCTACAGAGTTCTTG
AAGTGGTGGCCTAACTACGGCTACACTAGAAGAACAGTATTTGGTATCTGCGCTCTGCTGAAGCCAGTTA
CCTTCGGAAAAAGAGTTGGTAGCTCTTGATCCGGCAAACAAACCACCGCTGGTAGCGGTGGTTTTTTTGT
TTGCAAGCAGCAGATTACGCGCAGAAAAAAAGGATCTCAAGAAGATCCTTTGATCTTTTCTACGGGGTCT
GACGCTCAGTGGAACGAAAACTCACGTTAAGGGATTTTGGTCATGAGATTATCAAAAAGGATCTTCACCT
AGATCCTTTTAAATTAAAAATGAAGTTTTAAATCAATCTAAAGTATATATGAGTAAACTTGGTCTGACAG
TTACCAATGCTTAATCAGTGAGGCACCTATCTCAGCGATCTGTCTATTTCGTTCATCCATAGTTGCCTGA
CTCCCCGTCGTGTAGATAACTACGATACGGGAGGGCTTACCATCTGGCCCCAGTGCTGCAATGATACCGC
GAGACCCACGCTCACCGGCTCCAGATTTATCAGCAATAAACCAGCCAGCCGGAAGGGCCGAGCGCAGAAG
TGGTCCTGCAACTTTATCCGCCTCCATCCAGTCTATTAATTGTTGCCGGGAAGCTAGAGTAAGTAGTTCG
CCAGTTAATAGTTTGCGCAACGTTGTTGCCATTGCTACAGGCATCGTGGTGTCACGCTCGTCGTTTGGTA
TGGCTTCATTCAGCTCCGGTTCCCAACGATCAAGGCGAGTTACATGATCCCCCATGTTGTGCAAAAAAGC
GGTTAGCTCCTTCGGTCCTCCGATCGTTGTCAGAAGTAAGTTGGCCGCAGTGTTATCACTCATGGTTATG
GCAGCACTGCATAATTCTCTTACTGTCATGCCATCCGTAAGATGCTTTTCTGTGACTGGTGAGTACTCAA
CCAAGTCATTCTGAGAATAGTGTATGCGGCGACCGAGTTGCTCTTGCCCGGCGTCAATACGGGATAATAC
CGCGCCACATAGCAGAACTTTAAAAGTGCTCATCATTGGAAAACGTTCTTCGGGGCGAAAACTCTCAAGG
ATCTTACCGCTGTTGAGATCCAGTTCGATGTAACCCACTCGTGCACCCAACTGATCTTCAGCATCTTTTA
CTTTCACCAGCGTTTCTGGGTGAGCAAAAACAGGAAGGCAAAATGCCGCAAAAAAGGGAATAAGGGCGAC
ACGGAAATGTTGAATACTCATACTCTTCCTTTTTCAATATTATTGAAGCATTTATCAGGGTTATTGTCTC
ATGAGCGGATACATATTTGAATGTATTTAGAAAAATAAACAAATAGGGGTTCCGCGCACATTTCCCCGAA
AAGTGCCACCTGACGTC
Features (pLannotate 1.2.2; 21 found; start..end, strand, type, name):
     28..80      -  misc_feature   bom (fragment): basis of mobility region from pBR322
    208..274     +  CDS            small t antigen (fragment): SV40 (simian virus 40) small t antigen
    300..511     +  promoter       EF-1α core promoter: core promoter for human elongation factor EF-1α
    512..621     +  intron         EF-1α intron A (fragment): intron upstream of the start codon of human EF-1α
   1247..1450    +  intron         EF-1α intron A: truncated intron upstream of the start codon of human EF-1α
   1472..2188    +  CDS            EGFP: EGFP is a basic (constitutively fluorescent) green fluorescent protein published in 1996, derived from Aequorea victoria. It is reported to be a rapidly-maturing weak dimer with moderate acid sensitivity.
   2252..2848    +  CDS            PuroR: puromycin N-acetyltransferase; pac from Streptomyces alboniger; confers resistance to puromycin
   2887..3116    +  intron         chimeric intron: chimera between introns from adenovirus and immunoglobulin heavy chain genes
   3188..3272    +  CDS            large T antigen (fragment): large T antigen from SV40 (simian virus 40)
   3295..3416    +  polyA_signal   SV40 poly(A) signal: SV40 polyadenylation signal
   3427..3478    +  polyA_signal   SV40 poly(A) signal (fragment): SV40 polyadenylation signal
   3481..3499    +  protein_bind   attB1 (fragment): mutant version of attB; recombination site for the Gateway® BP reaction BP Clonase™
   3551..3780    +  promoter       U6 promoter: RNA polymerase III promoter for human U6 snRNA
   3781..3836    +  misc_RNA       gRNA scaffold (fragment): guide RNA scaffold for the Streptococcus pyogenes CRISPR/Cas9 system
   3904..3920    -  protein_bind   lac operator: The lac repressor binds to the lac operator to inhibit transcription in E. coli. This inhibition can be relieved by adding lactose or isopropyl-β-D-thiogalactopyranoside (IPTG). lac repressor encoded by lacI
   3928..3958    -  promoter       lac promoter: promoter for the E. coli lac operon
   3973..3994    -  protein_bind   CAP binding site: CAP binding activates transcription in the presence of cAMP. E. coli catabolite activator protein
   4007..4099    -  CDS            lacI (fragment): lac repressor; lacI; The lac repressor binds to the lac operator to inhibit transcription in E. coli. This inhibition can be relieved by adding lactose or isopropyl-β-D-thiogalactopyranoside (IPTG).
   4282..4870    -  rep_origin     ori: high-copy-number ColE1/pMB1/pBR322/pUC origin of replication
   5041..5901    -  CDS            AmpR: β-lactamase; bla; confers resistance to ampicillin, carbenicillin, and related antibiotics
   5902..6006    -  promoter       AmpR promoter: bla
