[The description below was written by a language model from this plasmid's Addgene catalogue record and pLannotate feature annotations shown in this document.]
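Description:
LLP109 pEF1a-gRNA-GFP is a roughly 6 kb mammalian expression plasmid built on the gRNA_Cloning Vector backbone. It delivers a Streptococcus pyogenes-type guide RNA together with a fluorescent and drug-selectable marker. It is propagated in E. coli through a high-copy ColE1/pUC-type origin and selected with ampicillin via the β-lactamase gene and its native promoter. Remnants of lac regulatory sequences, a bom fragment and a partial attB1 site are annotated as well, and these appear to be carry-over from parental vectors.

Two separate transcription units make up the payload. The first is a Pol II cassette in which the human EF-1α core promoter, with portions of its intron A, precedes an EGFP coding sequence followed closely by the puromycin N-acetyltransferase gene. The short gap between the two reading frames suggests a linking element, but none is annotated, so the record does not say how they are co-expressed. A chimeric intron, SV40-derived fragments and SV40 polyadenylation signals follow this cassette. The second unit is a human U6 RNA polymerase III promoter placed directly upstream of a gRNA scaffold, which the annotation detects only as a fragment. The catalogue purpose line attributes all three components to the EF1a promoter, whereas the feature table indicates that the guide is transcribed from U6. The insert is listed only as a synthetic scaffold and no specific targeting spacer is recorded.

Transfected cells can be tracked or sorted by GFP and enriched with puromycin. The plasmid was deposited with work on a modular dCas9-SunTag DNMT3A epigenome editing system, in which a plasmid of this kind would supply the guide that directs the dCas9 component to a chosen locus.
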