Addgene plasmid #100935: LLP109 pEF1a-gRNA-GFP
Purpose: GFP, puromycin and gRNA scaffold driven by EF1a promoter
Depositing lab: Ryan Lister. Depositing organization: University of Western Australia. Publication: A modular dCas9-SunTag DNMT3A epigenome editing system overcomes pervasive off-target activity of direct fusion dCas9-DNMT3A constructs. Pflueger C, Tan D, Swain T, Nguyen TV, Pflueger J, Nefzger C, Polo JM, Ford E, Lister R. Genome Res. 2018 Jun 15. pii: gr.233049.117. doi: 10.1101/gr.233049.117. PubMed 29907613.
Backbone
  Vector backbone: gRNA_Cloning Vector
  Backbone manufacturer: Addgene Plasmid #41824
  Total vector size (bp): 6036
  Vector type: Mammalian Expression ; gRNA scaffold
  Selectable markers: Puromycin
Growth in bacteria
  Bacterial resistance: Ampicillin, 100 μg/mL
  Growth temperature: 37°C
  Growth strain: DH5alpha
  Copy number: Unknown
Gene/Insert
  Gene/Insert name: gRNA scaffold (alt name: gRNA)
  Species: Synthetic
  Insert size (bp): 362
Terms and licenses: Academic/Nonprofit Terms; Industry Terms: Not Available to Industry
How to cite: LLP109 pEF1a-gRNA-GFP was a gift from Ryan Lister (Addgene plasmid # 100935 ; http://n2t.net/addgene:100935 ; RRID:Addgene_100935)
